Addgene plasmid #157705: pcDNA5-FRT-TO-Nsp9-HF
Purpose: mammalian expression of C-terminally His8-Flag tagged SARS-CoV-2 Nsp9 under control of a tetracycline-inducible promoter
Depositing lab: David Tollervey. Publication: Integrative vectors for regulated expression of SARS-CoV-2 proteins implicated in RNA metabolism. Bresson S, Robertson N, Sani E, Turowski TW, Shchepachev V, Kompauerova M, Spanos C, Helwak A, Tollervey D. Wellcome Open Res. 2020 Nov 3;5:261. doi: 10.12688/wellcomeopenres.16322.1. eCollection 2020. PubMed 33313418.
Backbone
  Vector backbone: pcDNA5-FRT-TO
  Backbone manufacturer: Thermo Fisher
  Vector type: Mammalian Expression
  Selectable markers: Hygromycin
Growth in bacteria
  Bacterial resistance: Ampicillin, 100 μg/mL
  Growth temperature: 37°C
  Growth strain: DH5alpha
  Copy number: High Copy
Gene/Insert
  Gene/Insert name: Nsp9-HF
  Species: SARS-CoV-2
  Mutation: codon optimized
  Entrez Gene: ORF1ab (a.k.a. GU280_gp01)
  Tag / fusion protein: His8-Flag (C terminal on backbone)
  Cloning method: Restriction Enzyme; 5′ cloning site Unknown (unknown if destroyed); 3′ cloning site Unknown (unknown if destroyed)
Resource information
  A portion of this plasmid was derived from a plasmid made by: IDT
Terms and licenses: Academic/Nonprofit Terms; Industry Terms
How to cite: pcDNA5-FRT-TO-Nsp9-HF was a gift from David Tollervey (Addgene plasmid # 157705 ; http://n2t.net/addgene:157705 ; RRID:Addgene_157705)
