[The description below was written by a language model from this plasmid's Addgene catalogue record and pLannotate feature annotations shown in this document.]
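Description:
pcDNA5-FRT-TO-Nsp9-HF is a 5.5 kb mammalian expression plasmid built on the commercial pcDNA5-FRT-TO backbone, designed for tetracycline-regulated expression of SARS-CoV-2 Nsp9, one of the mature products of the ORF1ab polyprotein. It is maintained in E. coli as a high-copy plasmid through a ColE1/pUC-type origin and an ampicillin resistance gene. The table also picks up small remnants such as partial f1 ori, lac promoter/operator and bom sequences, which are leftovers of the backbone rather than working parts of the design.

The expression cassette consists of the CMV immediate-early enhancer and promoter followed directly by short tet operator matches (labelled by the annotation software as PLtetO-1 and TRE3GV fragments). In cells that produce the Tet repressor, transcription is blocked until tetracycline or doxycycline is added. The codon-optimised Nsp9 open reading frame with its C-terminal His8-Flag tag is not itself annotated, but it presumably lies in the unannotated interval between the operators and the bGH polyadenylation signal. The tandem tag would suit two-step affinity purification as well as detection.

Downstream, an FRT site sits immediately in front of a hygromycin resistance coding sequence that has an SV40 poly(A) signal but no annotated promoter of its own. In this arrangement, FLP-mediated recombination into a genomic FRT site in a suitable host line places the marker behind a resident promoter, so hygromycin selects for single-copy integration at a defined locus. The construct belongs to a set of integrative vectors for regulated expression of SARS-CoV-2 proteins implicated in RNA metabolism. It is suited to making stable, inducible cell lines for studying Nsp9 and its interactions.
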