Features (pLannotate 1.2.2; 20 found; start..end, strand, type, name):
    127..506     +  enhancer       CMV enhancer: human cytomegalovirus immediate early enhancer
    507..710     +  promoter       CMV promoter: human cytomegalovirus (CMV) immediate early promoter
    712..731     +  promoter       PLtetO-1 promoter (fragment): modified phage lambda PL promoter with tet operator sites (Lutz and Bujard, 1997)
    733..752     +  promoter       PLtetO-1 promoter (fragment): modified phage lambda PL promoter with tet operator sites (Lutz and Bujard, 1997)
    760..793     +  promoter       TRE3GV promoter (fragment): 3rd-generation Tet-responsive promoter that can be activated by binding of Tet-On® 3G, optimized for retroviral and lentiviral vectors
   1357..1581    +  polyA_signal   bGH poly(A) signal: bovine growth hormone polyadenylation signal
   1585..1606    +  promoter       SV40 promoter (fragment): SV40 enhancer and early promoter
   1627..1860    +  rep_origin     f1 ori (fragment) (sequence partly withheld): f1 bacteriophage origin of replication; arrow indicates direction of (+) strand synthesis
   1865..1912    +  protein_bind   FRT: FLP-mediated recombination occurs in the 8-bp core sequence TCTAGAAA (Turan and Bode, 2011). FLP recombinase from the Saccharomyces cerevisiae 2μ plasmid
   1920..2942    +  CDS            HygR: aminoglycoside phosphotransferase from E. coli; aph(4)-Ia; confers resistance to hygromycin
   2952..3077    +  CDS            ble (fragment): BLE_KLEPN - Experimental evidence at protein level: Swiss-Prot protein existence level 1. Binding protein with a strong affinity to the bleomycin family of antibiotics. Binds to CL990; an antimitotic-antibiotic compound. From Klebsiella pneumoniae.
   3072..3193    +  polyA_signal   SV40 poly(A) signal: SV40 polyadenylation signal
   3266..3282    -  protein_bind   lac operator: The lac repressor binds to the lac operator to inhibit transcription in E. coli. This inhibition can be relieved by adding lactose or isopropyl-β-D-thiogalactopyranoside (IPTG). lac repressor encoded by lacI
   3290..3320    -  promoter       lac promoter: promoter for the E. coli lac operon
   3335..3356    -  protein_bind   CAP binding site: CAP binding activates transcription in the presence of cAMP. E. coli catabolite activator protein
   3369..3461    -  CDS            lacI (fragment): lac repressor; lacI; The lac repressor binds to the lac operator to inhibit transcription in E. coli. This inhibition can be relieved by adding lactose or isopropyl-β-D-thiogalactopyranoside (IPTG).
   3644..4232    -  rep_origin     ori: high-copy-number ColE1/pMB1/pBR322/pUC origin of replication
   4403..5263    -  CDS            AmpR: β-lactamase; bla; confers resistance to ampicillin, carbenicillin, and related antibiotics
   5264..5368    -  promoter       AmpR promoter: bla
   5427..5479    -  misc_feature   bom (fragment): basis of mobility region from pBR322
>Addgene plasmid #157705 | pcDNA5-FRT-TO-Nsp9-HF | addgene full sequence | sequence record 307870 | Addgene NGS Result
CTGAGTAGTGCGCGAGCAAAATTTAAGCTACAACAAGGCAAGGCTTGACCGACAATTGCATGAAGAATCT
GCTTAGGGTTAGGCGTTTTGCGCTGCTTCGCGATGTACGGGCCAGATATACGCGTTGACATTGATTATTG
ACTAGTTATTAATAGTAATCAATTACGGGGTCATTAGTTCATAGCCCATATATGGAGTTCCGCGTTACAT
AACTTACGGTAAATGGCCCGCCTGGCTGACCGCCCAACGACCCCCGCCCATTGACGTCAATAATGACGTA
TGTTCCCATAGTAACGCCAATAGGGACTTTCCATTGACGTCAATGGGTGGAGTATTTACGGTAAACTGCC
CACTTGGCAGTACATCAAGTGTATCATATGCCAAGTACGCCCCCTATTGACGTCAATGACGGTAAATGGC
CCGCCTGGCATTATGCCCAGTACATGACCTTATGGGACTTTCCTACTTGGCAGTACATCTACGTATTAGT
CATCGCTATTACCATGGTGATGCGGTTTTGGCAGTACATCAATGGGCGTGGATAGCGGTTTGACTCACGG
GGATTTCCAAGTCTCCACCCCATTGACGTCAATGGGAGTTTGTTTTGGCACCAAAATCAACGGGACTTTC
CAAAATGTCGTAACAACTCCGCCCCATTGACGCAAATGGGCGGTAGGCGTGTACGGTGGGAGGTCTATAT
AAGCAGAGCTCTCCCTATCAGTGATAGAGATCTCCCTATCAGTGATAGAGATCGTCGACGAGCTCGTTTA
GTGAACCGTCAGATCGCCTGGAGACGCCATCCACGCTGTTTTGACCTCCATAGAAGACACCGGGACCGAT
CCAGCCTCCGGACTCTAGCGTTTAAACTTAAGCTTGGTACCGAGCTCGGATCCGGGATGAATAATGAACT
TAGCCCCGTTGCGTTGAGACAAATGTCTTGCGCCGCCGGAACGACTCAGACGGCCTGTACTGATGACAAT
GCTCTTGCATATTATAATACTACAAAGGGCGGTCGGTTTGTGTTGGCTCTTCTTTCCGATCTGCAAGATT
TGAAATGGGCGCGGTTTCCGAAAAGCGATGGAACAGGCACCATTTACACGGAATTGGAACCGCCTTGCCG
ATTCGTGACGGATACTCCTAAGGGGCCTAAAGTGAAATACTTGTACTTTATCAAGGGTCTTAACAATTTG
AACCGGGGTATGGTGCTCGGCAGTCTGGCTGCAACGGTCCGCCTGCAAGCATCGGGCGGACATCACCACC
ATCATCACCATCACGCCGCAGCCGCAGATTATAAAGATGACGATGACAAGTAGCTCGAGTCTAGAGGGCC
CGTTTAAACCCGCTGATCAGCCTCGACTGTGCCTTCTAGTTGCCAGCCATCTGTTGTTTGCCCCTCCCCC
GTGCCTTCCTTGACCCTGGAAGGTGCCACTCCCACTGTCCTTTCCTAATAAAATGAGGAAATTGCATCGC
ATTGTCTGAGTAGGTGTCATTCTATTCTGGGGGGTGGGGTGGGGCAGGACAGCAAGGGGGAGGATTGGGA
AGACAATAGCAGGCATGCTGGGGATGCGGTGGGCTCTATGGCTTCTGAGGCGGAAAGAACCAGCTGGGGC
TCTAGGGGGTATCCCC
[124 nt withheld, positions 1627-1750]
C
[91 nt withheld, positions 1752-1842]
AGGGTGATGGTTCACGTACCTAGAAGTTCCTATTCCGAAGTTCCTATTCTCTAGAAAGTATAGGAACTTC
CTTGGCCAAAAAGCCTGAACTCACCGCGACGTCTGTCGAGAAGTTTCTGATCGAAAAGTTCGACAGCGTC
TCCGACCTGATGCAGCTCTCGGAGGGCGAAGAATCTCGTGCTTTCAGCTTCGATGTAGGAGGGCGTGGAT
ATGTCCTGCGGGTAAATAGCTGCGCCGATGGTTTCTACAAAGATCGTTATGTTTATCGGCACTTTGCATC
GGCCGCGCTCCCGATTCCGGAAGTGCTTGACATTGGGGAATTCAGCGAGAGCCTGACCTATTGCATCTCC
CGCCGTGCACAGGGTGTCACGTTGCAAGACCTGCCTGAAACCGAACTGCCCGCTGTTCTGCAGCCGGTCG
CGGAGGCCATGGATGCGATCGCTGCGGCCGATCTTAGCCAGACGAGCGGGTTCGGCCCATTCGGACCGCA
AGGAATCGGTCAATACACTACATGGCGTGATTTCATATGCGCGATTGCTGATCCCCATGTGTATCACTGG
CAAACTGTGATGGACGACACCGTCAGTGCGTCCGTCGCGCAGGCTCTCGATGAGCTGATGCTTTGGGCCG
AGGACTGCCCCGAAGTCCGGCACCTCGTGCACGCGGATTTCGGCTCCAACAATGTCCTGACGGACAATGG
CCGCATAACAGCGGTCATTGACTGGAGCGAGGCGATGTTCGGGGATTCCCAATACGAGGTCGCCAACATC
TTCTTCTGGAGGCCGTGGTTGGCTTGTATGGAGCAGCAGACGCGCTACTTCGAGCGGAGGCATCCGGAGC
TTGCAGGATCGCCGCGGCTCCGGGCGTATATGCTCCGCATTGGTCTTGACCAACTCTATCAGAGCTTGGT
TGACGGCAATTTCGATGATGCAGCTTGGGCGCAGGGTCGATGCGACGCAATCGTCCGATCCGGAGCCGGG
ACTGTCGGGCGTACACAAATCGCCCGCAGAAGCGCGGCCGTCTGGACCGATGGCTGTGTAGAAGTACTCG
CCGATAGTGGAAACCGACGCCCCAGCACTCGTCCGAGGGCAAAGGAATAGCACGTACTACGAGATTTCGA
TTCCACCGCCGCCTTCTATGAAAGGTTGGGCTTCGGAATCGTTTTCCGGGACGCCGGCTGGATGATCCTC
CAGCGCGGGGATCTCATGCTGGAGTTCTTCGCCCACCCCAACTTGTTTATTGCAGCTTATAATGGTTACA
AATAAAGCAATAGCATCACAAATTTCACAAATAAAGCATTTTTTTCACTGCATTCTAGTTGTGGTTTGTC
CAAACTCATCAATGTATCTTATCATGTCTGTATACCGTCGACCTCTAGCTAGAGCTTGGCGTAATCATGG
TCATAGCTGTTTCCTGTGTGAAATTGTTATCCGCTCACAATTCCACACAACATACGAGCCGGAAGCATAA
AGTGTAAAGCCTGGGGTGCCTAATGAGTGAGCTAACTCACATTAATTGCGTTGCGCTCACTGCCCGCTTT
CCAGTCGGGAAACCTGTCGTGCCAGCTGCATTAATGAATCGGCCAACGCGCGGGGAGAGGCGGTTTGCGT
ATTGGGCGCTCTTCCGCTTCCTCGCTCACTGACTCGCTGCGCTCGGTCGTTCGGCTGCGGCGAGCGGTAT
CAGCTCACTCAAAGGCGGTAATACGGTTATCCACAGAATCAGGGGATAACGCAGGAAAGAACATGTGAGC
AAAAGGCCAGCAAAAGGCCAGGAACCGTAAAAAGGCCGCGTTGCTGGCGTTTTTCCATAGGCTCCGCCCC
CCTGACGAGCATCACAAAAATCGACGCTCAAGTCAGAGGTGGCGAAACCCGACAGGACTATAAAGATACC
AGGCGTTTCCCCCTGGAAGCTCCCTCGTGCGCTCTCCTGTTCCGACCCTGCCGCTTACCGGATACCTGTC
CGCCTTTCTCCCTTCGGGAAGCGTGGCGCTTTCTCATAGCTCACGCTGTAGGTATCTCAGTTCGGTGTAG
GTCGTTCGCTCCAAGCTGGGCTGTGTGCACGAACCCCCCGTTCAGCCCGACCGCTGCGCCTTATCCGGTA
ACTATCGTCTTGAGTCCAACCCGGTAAGACACGACTTATCGCCACTGGCAGCAGCCACTGGTAACAGGAT
TAGCAGAGCGAGGTATGTAGGCGGTGCTACAGAGTTCTTGAAGTGGTGGCCTAACTACGGCTACACTAGA
AGAACAGTATTTGGTATCTGCGCTCTGCTGAAGCCAGTTACCTTCGGAAAAAGAGTTGGTAGCTCTTGAT
CCGGCAAACAAACCACCGCTGGTAGCGGTGGTTTTTTTGTTTGCAAGCAGCAGATTACGCGCAGAAAAAA
AGGATCTCAAGAAGATCCTTTGATCTTTTCTACGGGGTCTGACGCTCAGTGGAACGAAAACTCACGTTAA
GGGATTTTGGTCATGAGATTATCAAAAAGGATCTTCACCTAGATCCTTTTAAATTAAAAATGAAGTTTTA
AATCAATCTAAAGTATATATGAGTAAACTTGGTCTGACAGTTACCAATGCTTAATCAGTGAGGCACCTAT
CTCAGCGATCTGTCTATTTCGTTCATCCATAGTTGCCTGACTCCCCGTCGTGTAGATAACTACGATACGG
GAGGGCTTACCATCTGGCCCCAGTGCTGCAATGATACCGCGAGACCCACGCTCACCGGCTCCAGATTTAT
CAGCAATAAACCAGCCAGCCGGAAGGGCCGAGCGCAGAAGTGGTCCTGCAACTTTATCCGCCTCCATCCA
GTCTATTAATTGTTGCCGGGAAGCTAGAGTAAGTAGTTCGCCAGTTAATAGTTTGCGCAACGTTGTTGCC
ATTGCTACAGGCATCGTGGTGTCACGCTCGTCGTTTGGTATGGCTTCATTCAGCTCCGGTTCCCAACGAT
CAAGGCGAGTTACATGATCCCCCATGTTGTGCAAAAAAGCGGTTAGCTCCTTCGGTCCTCCGATCGTTGT
CAGAAGTAAGTTGGCCGCAGTGTTATCACTCATGGTTATGGCAGCACTGCATAATTCTCTTACTGTCATG
CCATCCGTAAGATGCTTTTCTGTGACTGGTGAGTACTCAACCAAGTCATTCTGAGAATAGTGTATGCGGC
GACCGAGTTGCTCTTGCCCGGCGTCAATACGGGATAATACCGCGCCACATAGCAGAACTTTAAAAGTGCT
CATCATTGGAAAACGTTCTTCGGGGCGAAAACTCTCAAGGATCTTACCGCTGTTGAGATCCAGTTCGATG
TAACCCACTCGTGCACCCAACTGATCTTCAGCATCTTTTACTTTCACCAGCGTTTCTGGGTGAGCAAAAA
CAGGAAGGCAAAATGCCGCAAAAAAGGGAATAAGGGCGACACGGAAATGTTGAATACTCATACTCTTCCT
TTTTCAATATTATTGAAGCATTTATCAGGGTTATTGTCTCATGAGCGGATACATATTTGAATGTATTTAG
AAAAATAAACAAATAGGGGTTCCGCGCACATTTCCCCGAAAAGTGCCACCTGACGTCGACGGATCGGGAG
ATCTCCCGATCCCCTATGGTGCACTCTCAGTACAATCTGCTCTGATGCCGCATAGTTAAGCCAGTATCTG
CTCCCTGCTTGTGTGTTGGAGGTCG
